>Addgene plasmid #111093 | pCR1075 | addgene full sequence | sequence record 211673 | Addgene NGS Result
CGAAAGGGCCTCGTGATACGCCTATTTTTATAGGTTAATGTCATGATAATAATGGTTTCTTAGACGTCAG
GTGGCACTTTTCGGGGAAATGTGCGCGGAACCCCTATTTGTTTATTTTTCTAAATACATTCAAATATGTA
TCCGCTCATGAGACAATAACCCTGATAAATGCTTCAATAATATTGAAAAAGGAAGAGTATGAGTATTCAA
CATTTCCGTGTCGCCCTTATTCCCTTTTTTGCGGCATTTTGCCTTCCTGTTTTTGCTCACCCAGAAACGC
TGGTGAAAGTAAAAGATGCTGAAGATCAGTTGGGTGCACGAGTGGGTTACATCGAACTGGATCTCAACAG
CGGTAAGATCCTTGAGAGTTTTCGCCCCGAAGAACGTTTTCCAATGATGAGCACTTTTAAAGTTCTGCTA
TGTGGCGCGGTATTATCCCGTATTGACGCCGGGCAAGAGCAACTCGGTCGCCGCATACACTATTCTCAGA
ATGACTTGGTTGAGTACTCACCAGTCACAGAAAAGCATCTTACGGATGGCATGACAGTAAGAGAATTATG
CAGTGCTGCCATAACCATGAGTGATAACACTGCGGCCAACTTACTTCTGACAACGATCGGAGGACCGAAG
GAGCTAACCGCTTTTTTGCACAACATGGGGGATCATGTAACTCGCCTTGATCGTTGGGAACCGGAGCTGA
ATGAAGCCATACCAAACGACGAGCGTGACACCACGATGCCTGTAGCAATGGCAACAACGTTGCGCAAACT
ATTAACTGGCGAACTACTTACTCTAGCTTCCCGGCAACAATTAATAGACTGGATGGAGGCGGATAAAGTT
GCAGGACCACTTCTGCGCTCGGCCCTTCCGGCTGGCTGGTTTATTGCTGATAAATCTGGAGCCGGTGAGC
GTGGGTCTCGCGGTATCATTGCAGCACTGGGGCCAGATGGTAAGCCCTCCCGTATCGTAGTTATCTACAC
GACGGGGAGTCAGGCAACTATGGATGAACGAAATAGACAGATCGCTGAGATAGGTGCCTCACTGATTAAG
CATTGGTAACTGTCAGACCAAGTTTACTCATATATACTTTAGATTGATTTAAAACTTCATTTTTAATTTA
AAAGGATCTAGGTGAAGATCCTTTTTGATAATCTCATGACCAAAATCCCTTAACGTGAGTTTTCGTTCCA
CTGAGCGTCAGACCCCGTAGAAAAGATCAAAGGATCTTCTTGAGATCCTTTTTTTCTGCGCGTAATCTGC
TGCTTGCAAACAAAAAAACCACCGCTACCAGCGGTGGTTTGTTTGCCGGATCAAGAGCTACCAACTCTTT
TTCCGAAGGTAACTGGCTTCAGCAGAGCGCAGATACCAAATACTGTTCTTCTAGTGTAGCCGTAGTTAGG
CCACCACTTCAAGAACTCTGTAGCACCGCCTACATACCTCGCTCTGCTAATCCTGTTACCAGTGGCTGCT
GCCAGTGGCGATAAGTCGTGTCTTACCGGGTTGGACTCAAGACGATAGTTACCGGATAAGGCGCAGCGGT
CGGGCTGAACGGGGGGTTCGTGCACACAGCCCAGCTTGGAGCGAACGACCTACACCGAACTGAGATACCT
ACAGCGTGAGCTATGAGAAAGCGCCACGCTTCCCGAAGGGAGAAAGGCGGACAGGTATCCGGTAAGCGGC
AGGGTCGGAACAGGAGAGCGCACGAGGGAGCTTCCAGGGGGAAACGCCTGGTATCTTTATAGTCCTGTCG
GGTTTCGCCACCTCTGACTTGAGCGTCGATTTTTGTGATGCTCGTCAGGGGGGCGGAGCCTATGGAAAAA
CGCCAGCAACGCGGCCTTTTTACGGTTCCTGGCCTTTTGCTGGCCTTTTGCTCACATGTTCTTTCCTGCG
TTATCCCCTGATTCTGTGGATAACCGTATTACCGCCTTTGAGTGAGCTGATACCGCTCGCCGCAGCCGAA
CGACCGAGCGCAGCGAGTCAGTGAGCGAGGAAGCGGAAGAGCGCCCAATACGCAAACCGCCTCTCCCCGC
GCGTTGGCCGATTCATTAATGCAGCTGGCACGACAGGTTTCCCGACTGGAAAGCGGGCAGTGAGCGCAAC
GCAATTAATGTGAGTTAGCTCACTCATTAGGCACCCCAGGCTTTACACTTTATGCTTCCGGCTCGTATGT
TGTGTGGAATTGTGAGCGGATAACAATTTCACACAGGAAACAGCTATGACCATGATTACGCCAAGCTTGC
ATGCCTGCAGGTCGACTCTAGAGGATCCATGGTGAGCAAGGGCGAGGAGCTGTTCACCGGGGTGGTGCCC
ATCCTGGTCGAGCTGGACGGCGACGTAAACGGCCACAAGTTCAGCGTGTCCGGCGAGGGCGAGGGCGATG
CCACCTACGGCAAGCTGACCCTGAAGTTCATCTGCACCACCGGCAAGCTGCCGGTGCCCTGGCCCACCCT
CGTGACCACCCTGACGTACGGCGTGCAGTGCTTCAGCCGCTACCCCGACCACATGAAGCAGCACGACTTC
TTCAAGTCCGCCATGCCCGAAGGCTACGTCCAGGAGCGCACCATCTTCTTCAAGGACGACGGCAACTACA
AGACCCGCGCCGAGGTGAAGTTCGAGGGCGACACCCTGGTGAACCGCATCGAGCTGAAGGGCATCGACTT
CAAGGAGGACGGCAACATCCTGGGGCACAAGCTGGAGTACAACTACAACAGCCACAACGTCTATATCATG
GCCGACAAGCAGAAGAACGGCATCAAGGTGAACTTCAAGATCCGCCACAACATCGAGGACGGCAGCGTGC
AGCTCGCCGACCACTACCAGCAGAACACCCCCATCGGCGACGGCCCCGTGCTGCTGCCCGACAACCACTA
CCTGAGCACCCAGTCCAAGCTGAGCAAAGACCGAATTCACTGGCCGTCGTTTTACAACGTCGTGACTGGG
AAAACCCTGGCGTTACCCAACTTAATCGCCTTGCAGCACATCCCCCTTTCGCCAGCTGGCGTAATAGCGA
AGAGGCCCGCACCGATCGCCCTTCCCAACAGTTGCGCAGCCTGAATGGCGAATGGCGCCTGATGCGGTAT
TTTCTCCTTACGCATCTGTGCGGTATTTCACACCGCATATGGTGCACTCTCAGTACAATCTGCTCTGATG
CCGCATAGTTAAGCCAGCCCCGACACCCGCCAACACCCGCTGACGCGCCCTGACGGGCTTGTCTGCTCCC
GGCATCCGCTTACAGACAAGCTGTGACCGTCTCCGGGAGCTGCATGTGTCAGAGGTTTTCACCGTCATCA
CCGAAACGCGCGAGA
Features (pLannotate 1.2.2; 12 found; start..end, strand, type, name):
     94..198     +  promoter       AmpR promoter: bla
    199..1059    +  CDS            AmpR: β-lactamase; bla; confers resistance to ampicillin, carbenicillin, and related antibiotics
   1230..1818    +  rep_origin     ori: high-copy-number ColE1/pMB1/pBR322/pUC origin of replication
   2001..2093    +  CDS            lacI (fragment): lac repressor; lacI; The lac repressor binds to the lac operator to inhibit transcription in E. coli. This inhibition can be relieved by adding lactose or isopropyl-β-D-thiogalactopyranoside (IPTG).
   2106..2127    +  protein_bind   CAP binding site: CAP binding activates transcription in the presence of cAMP. E. coli catabolite activator protein
   2142..2172    +  promoter       lac promoter: promoter for the E. coli lac operon
   2180..2196    +  protein_bind   lac operator: The lac repressor binds to the lac operator to inhibit transcription in E. coli. This inhibition can be relieved by adding lactose or isopropyl-β-D-thiogalactopyranoside (IPTG). lac repressor encoded by lacI
   2233..2268    -  misc_feature   MCS (fragment): pUC18/19 multiple cloning site
   2275..2901    +  CDS            (3-F)Tyr-EGFP (fragment): (3-F)Tyr-EGFP is a basic (constitutively fluorescent) green fluorescent protein published in 2004, derived from Aequorea victoria.
   2905..3062    +  CDS            lacZα (fragment): LacZα fragment of β-galactosidase; lacZ fragment
   3068..3167    -  misc_feature   bom (fragment): basis of mobility region from pBR322
   3269..3304    -  CDS            rop (fragment): Rop protein, which maintains plasmids at low copy number; rop
