[The description below was written by a language model from this plasmid's Addgene catalogue record and pLannotate feature annotations shown in this document.]
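Description:
pCR1075 is a small (about 3.3 kb) bacterial cloning plasmid carrying an eGFP donor sequence. Its catalogue entry is internally inconsistent. The stated purpose places the eGFP donor in pUC19, whereas the backbone field and depositor comment name a lentiviral vector (pLentiX1) and the vector type is listed as mammalian expression. The sequenced plasmid supports the pUC19 description. It contains the AmpR promoter and β-lactamase gene for ampicillin selection, a high-copy ColE1/pUC origin, and the pUC-type lac region (CAP binding site, lac promoter and operator, residual multiple cloning site and lacZα fragment). Short lacI, bom and rop remnants are also annotated. No LTRs, packaging signal, mammalian promoter or polyadenylation signal appear in the feature table.

The insert is a roughly 630 bp partial EGFP coding sequence, matched by the annotation tool to an EGFP variant and flagged as a fragment. It sits within the polylinker, between the MCS remnant and the remaining lacZα sequence. EGFP derives from Aequorea victoria, so the human species listed for the insert probably reflects the intended target cells rather than the origin of the gene. With no eukaryotic promoter annotated, the plasmid appears to act as a double-stranded DNA repair template rather than as an expression construct. This fits the associated study of Cas9-induced genome editing and repair pathways in human cells. There, a GFP donor could be used for homology-directed repair at a fluorescent reporter locus, although the record does not specify the target locus or the exact assay.
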