Addgene plasmid #111093: pCR1075
Purpose: Expresses eGFP donor in pUC19
Depositing lab: Jacob Corn. Depositing organization: University of California, Berkeley. Publication: CRISPR-Cas9 genome editing in human cells occurs via the Fanconi anemia pathway. Richardson CD, Kazane KR, Feng SJ, Zelin E, Bray NL, Schafer AJ, Floor SN, Corn JE. Nat Genet. 2018 Aug;50(8):1132-1139. doi: 10.1038/s41588-018-0174-0. Epub 2018 Jul 27. PubMed 30054595.
Backbone
  Vector backbone: pLentiXI
  Vector type: Mammalian Expression
Growth in bacteria
  Bacterial resistance: Ampicillin, 100 μg/mL
  Growth temperature: 37°C
  Growth strain: DH5alpha
  Copy number: Unknown
Gene/Insert
  Gene/Insert name: eGFP
  Species: H. sapiens (human)
  Cloning method: Gibson Cloning
Terms and licenses: Academic/Nonprofit Terms; Industry Terms: Not Available to Industry
Depositor comments: Consensus CDS were PCR amplified from gBlocks or from cDNA clones and Gibson cloned into pLentiX1
How to cite: pCR1075 was a gift from Jacob Corn (Addgene plasmid # 111093 ; http://n2t.net/addgene:111093 ; RRID:Addgene_111093)
